>Addgene plasmid #54305 | mEmerald-Vinexin-C-14 | depositor partial sequence | sequence record 84437 | insert sequence
AGTGACGTCAGATCCGCTAGCGCTACCGGTCGCCACCATGGTGAGCAAGGGCGAGGAGCTGTTCACCGGG
GTGGTGCCCATCCTGGTCGAGCTGGACGGCGACGTAAACGGCCACAAGTTCAGCGTGTCCGGCGAGGGCG
AGGGCGATGCCACCTACGGCAAGCTGACCCTGAAGTTCATCTGCACCACCGGCAAGCTGCCCGTGCCCTG
GCCCACCCTCGTGACCACCTTGACCTACGGCGTGCAGTGCTTCGCCCGCTACCCCGACCACATGAAGCAG
CACGACTTCTTCAAGTCCGCCATGCCCGAAGGCTACGTCCAGGAGCGCACCATCTTCTTCAAGGACGACG
GCAACTACAAGACCCGCGCCGAGGTGAAGTTCGAGGGCGACACCCTGGTGAACCGCATCGAGCTGAAGGG
CATCGACTTCAAGGAGGACGGCAACATCCTGGGGCACAAGCTGGAGTACAACTACAACAGCCACAAGGTC
TATATCACCGCCGACAAGCAGAAGAACGGCATCAAGGTGAACTTCAAGACCCGCCACAACATCGAGGACG
GCAGCGTGCAGCTCGCCGACCACTACCAGCAGAACACCCCCATCGGCGACGGCCCCGTGCTGCTGCCCGA
CAACCACTACCTGAGCACCCAGTCCAAGCTGAGCAAAGACCCCAACGAGAAGCGCGATCACATGGTCCTG
CTGGAGTTCGTGACCGCCGCCGGGATCACTCTCGGCATGGACGAGCTGTACAAGTCCGGACTCAGATCTG
GTGGCAGTGGAGGGTCCGCAGGTAGCCAGGGCCCACCCCGCAGCCTCCGCGCTGGGCTCAGCCTGGACGA
CTTCATCCCTGGCCACCTCCAGTCCCACATAGGGTCTTCCTCCCGGGGGACACGGGTGCCCGTGATCCGG
AATGGTGGCTCCAACACCCTTAATTTCCAGTTCCACGACCCCGCGCCCAGGACTGTGTGCAATGGGGGCT
ACACACCAAGACGAGATGCTTCCCAGCACCCGGACCCTGCGTGGTATCAGACCTGGCCAGGCCCTGGGAG
CAAGCCCTCTGCAAGCACAAAGATCCCTGCCTCCCAGCACACCCAGAACTGGTCAGCCACGTGGACCAAG
GACAGCAAGCGTCGGGACAAGCGCTGGGTCAAGTACGAGGGAATCGGGCCCGTGGACGAGAGCGGCATGC
CCATTGCCCCCCGATCCAGCGTTGACAGACCCAGAGACTGGTACCGGAGAATGTTCCAGCAGATTCACCG
GAAAATGCCAGACTTGCAGCTGGACTGGACCTTCGAGGAGCCACCCAGAGACCCCAGGCATCTAGGAGCC
CAGCAAAGACCTGCCCACAGGCCCGGCCCGGCAACATCTTCCAGTGGAAGAAGCTGGGACCACTCTGAAG
AGTTACCTAGAAGCACCTTCAACTACAGACCTGGAGCATTCTCCACTGTGCTGCAGCCCTCAAATCAGGT
GCTCAGACGCCGGGAAAAAGTAGACAATGTCTGGACGGAAGAGTCCTGGAACCAGTTTCTGCAGGAACTA
GAGACTGGGCAGAGGCCCAAGAAACCGCTGGTGGACGACCCTGGTGAGAAGCCCTCCCAGCCCATTGAGG
TGCTGCTGGAGAGAGAGCTGGCCGAGCTGAGCGCCGAGCTGGACAAGGACCTGCGGGCAATTGAGACCCG
ACTGCCGTCCCCCAAGAGCTCGCCGGCGCCCCGACGGGCCCCGGAGCAGCGGCCCCCGGCCGGCCCGGCC
TCAGCCTGGAGCTCCAGCTACCCACATGCACCTTACCTGGGTTCCGCCCGGTCCCTGAGTCCCCACAAAA
TGGCTGATGGAGGAAGCCCCTTCCTAGGTCGGAGGGACTTTGTCTACCCTTCCTCAACCCGAGACCCTAG
TGCCTCTAACGGAGGGGGCAGCCCAGCCAGGAGGGAAGAGAAGAAGAGAAAGGCCGCCAGGCTCAAGTTT
GACTTCCAGGCGCAGTCCCCCAAGGAGCTGACTCTGCAGAAGGGTGACATTGTCTACATCCACAAGGAGG
TGGACAAGAACTGGCTGGAGGGAGAGCACCACGGCCGCCTGGGCATCTTCCCTGCTAATTATGTGGAGGT
GCTGCCCGCAGATGAGATCCCTAAGCCCATCAAGCCCCCGACCTACCAGGTGCTGGAGTATGGAGAGGCT
GTGGCCCAGTACACCTTCAAGGGGGACCTGGAGGTGGAGCTGTCCTTCCGCAAGGGAGAGCACATCTGCC
TGATCCGCAAGGTGAACGAGAACTGGTACGAGGGACGCATCACGGGCACGGGGCGCCAAGGCATATTCCC
TGCCAGCTACGTGCAGGTGTCTCGTGAACCCCGGCTCCGGCTCTGTGACGACGGCCCCCAGCTCCCCACG
TCTCCCCGCCTGACCGCTGCCGCCCGCTCAGCCCGTCACCCCAGCTCCCCCTCAGCCCTGCGCAGCCCAG
CTGACCCCACCGACTTGGGGGGACAGACCTCCCCCCGTCGCACTGGCTTCTCCTTCCCCACCCAGGAGCC
TAGACCCCAGACCCAGAATCTTGGCACCCCTGGTCCAGCTCTGTCCCACTCTCGAGGTCCCAGCCATCCC
CTGGACCTGGGGACCTCCTCTCCTAACACCTCTCAGATACACTGGACCCCGTACCGGGCGATGTACCAGT
ACAGGCCCCAGAACGAAGACGAGCTGGAGCTGCGCGAGGGGGACAGGGTGGATGTCATGCAGCAGTGTGA
CGATGGCTGGTTTGTGGGTGTCTCCCGGAGGACCCAGAAATTCGGAACGTTCCCTGGAAATTACGTTGCC
CCGGTGTGAGAATTCTGCAGTCGACGGTACCGCGGGCCCGGGATCCACCGGATCTAGATAAC
