>Addgene plasmid #54305 | mEmerald-Vinexin-C-14 | addgene partial sequence | sequence record 89834 | EGFP-C 5'-CATGGTCCTGCTGGAGTTCGTG-3'
GACGAGCTGTACAAGTCCGGACTCAGATCTGGTGGCAGTGGAGGGTCCGCAGGTAGCCAGGGCCCACCCC
GCAGCCTCCGCGCTGGGCTCAGCCTGGACGACTTCATCCCTGGCCACCTCCAGTCCCACATAGGGTCTTC
CTCCCGGGGGACACGGGTGCCCGTGATCCGGAATGGTGGCTCCAACACCCTTAATTTCCAGTTCCACGAC
CCCGCGCCCAGGACTGTGTGCAATGGGGGCTACACACCAAGACGAGATGCTTCCCAGCACCCGGACCCTG
CGTGGTATCAGACCTGGCCAGGCCCTGGGAGCAAGCCCTCTGCAAGCACAAAGATCCCTGCCTCCCAGCA
CACCCAGAACTGGTCAGCCACGTGGACCAAGGACAGCAAGCGTCGGGACAAGCGCTGGGTCAAGTACGAG
GGAATCGGGCCCGTGGACGAGAGCGGCATGCCCATTGCCCCCCGATCCAGCGTTGACAGACCCAGAGACT
GGTACCGGAGAATGTTCCAGCAGATTCACCGGAAAATGCCAGACTTGCAGCTGGACTGGACCTTCGAGGA
GCCACCCAGAGACCCCAGGCATCTAGGAGCCCAGCAAAGACCTGCCCACAGGCCCGGCCCGGCAACATCT
TCCAGTGGAAGAAGCTGGGACCACTCTGAAGAGTTACCTAGAAGCACCTTCAACTACAGACCTGGAGCAT
TCTCCACTGTGCTGCAGCCCTCAAATCAGGTGCTCAGACGCCGGGAAAAAGTAGACAATGTCTGGACGGA
AGAGTCCTGGAACCAGTTTCTGCAGGAACTAGAGACTGGGCAGAGGCCCAAGAAACCGCTGGTGGACGAC
CCTGGTGAGAAGCCCTCCCAGCCCATTGAGGTGCTGCTGGAGAGAGAGCTGGCCGAGCTGA
