[The description below was written by a language model from this plasmid's Addgene catalogue record.]
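Description:
mEmerald-Vinexin-C-14 is a mammalian expression plasmid built on the mEmerald-C1 backbone (about 4.75 kb without the insert), designed to produce human vinexin as a fluorescent fusion protein. The insert is the coding sequence of SORBS3 (also known as SCAM-1 or SH3D4), placed under the CMV promoter, a strong constitutive promoter in most mammalian cell lines. The green fluorescent protein mEmerald is supplied by the backbone and sits at the N terminus of vinexin. The "C-14" in the name probably refers to this C1-type fusion arrangement and the length of the linker between the two proteins, but the record does not say so. The cloning method is listed as unknown. The listed 3′ sequencing primer implies that an SV40 polyadenylation signal follows the insert.

The plasmid is maintained at high copy in E. coli under kanamycin selection, and it carries a neomycin resistance marker so that transfected mammalian cells can be selected with G418, for example to derive stable lines. No feature table is provided, so the origin of replication and the regulatory elements driving the resistance marker are not stated.

The construct serves as a localization marker. Vinexin is an adaptor protein associated with cell-matrix adhesion sites, and the depositor reports that the fusion labels focal adhesions. mEmerald is excited at 487 nm and emits at 509 nm, which suits standard GFP-type filter sets. Typical uses are fluorescence imaging of focal adhesion distribution and dynamics in transfected cells, alone or alongside spectrally distinct markers.
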