Addgene plasmid #54305: mEmerald-Vinexin-C-14
Purpose: Localization: Focal Adhesions, Excitation: 487, Emission: 509
Depositing lab: Michael Davidson. Depositing organization: Florida State University, Tallahassee. Publication: Fluorescent protein tracking and detection: fluorescent protein structure and color variants. Rizzo MA, Davidson MW, Piston DW. Cold Spring Harb Protoc. 2009 Dec;2009(12):pdb.top63. doi: 10.1101/pdb.top63. PubMed 20150100.
Backbone
  Vector backbone: mEmerald-C1
  Backbone size w/o insert (bp): 4750
  Vector type: Mammalian Expression
  Selectable markers: Neomycin (select with G418)
Growth in bacteria
  Bacterial resistance: Kanamycin, 50 μg/mL
  Growth temperature: 37°C
  Growth strain: DH5alpha
  Copy number: High Copy
Gene/Insert
  Gene/Insert name: Vinexin (alt name: NM_005775)
  Species: H. sapiens (human)
  Entrez Gene: SORBS3 (a.k.a. SCAM-1, SCAM1, SH3D4)
  Promoter: CMV
  Tag / fusion protein: mEmerald (N terminal on backbone)
  Cloning method: Unknown
  Sequencing primers: 5′ CMV-F; 3′ SV40pA-R
Terms and licenses: Academic/Nonprofit Terms; Industry Terms
Depositor comments: . Excitation = 487; Emission = 509. Localization data: Focal Adhesions
How to cite: mEmerald-Vinexin-C-14 was a gift from Michael Davidson (Addgene plasmid # 54305 ; http://n2t.net/addgene:54305 ; RRID:Addgene_54305)
